Addgene plasmid #18046: pH3U3-zif268 (omega)
Depositing lab: Scot Wolfe. Depositing organization: University of Massachusetts, Worcester. Publication: A systematic characterization of factors that regulate Drosophila segmentation via a bacterial one-hybrid system. Noyes MB, Meng X, Wakabayashi A, Sinha S, Brodsky MH, Wolfe SA. Nucleic Acids Res. 2008 May;36(8):2547-60. doi: 10.1093/nar/gkn048. Epub 2008 Mar 10. PubMed 18332042.
Backbone
  Vector backbone: pH3U3
  Backbone size w/o insert (bp): 5807
  Vector type: Bacterial Expression
  Selectable markers: URA3, HIS3
Growth in bacteria
  Bacterial resistance: Kanamycin, 50 μg/mL
  Growth temperature: 37°C
  Growth strain: DH5alpha
  Copy number: Low Copy
Gene/Insert
  Gene/Insert name: zif268 binding site
  Insert size (bp): 15
  Mutation: The preferred binding site for zif268 is inserted 10bp upstream of the -35box. This reporter plasmid is to be used as a positive test with pB1H2w2-zif268.
  Cloning method: Restriction Enzyme; 5′ cloning site Not1 (not destroyed); 3′ cloning site EcoRI (not destroyed)
  Sequencing primers: 5′ HU100
Terms and licenses: Academic/Nonprofit Terms; Industry Terms: Not Available to Industry
How to cite: pH3U3-zif268 (omega) was a gift from Scot Wolfe (Addgene plasmid # 18046 ; http://n2t.net/addgene:18046 ; RRID:Addgene_18046)
