[The description below was written by a language model from this plasmid's Addgene catalogue record and pLannotate feature annotations shown in this document.]
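Description:
pH3U3-zif268 (omega) is a low-copy bacterial reporter plasmid for the bacterial one-hybrid (B1H) system, built on the pH3U3 backbone. It replicates in E. coli from the pSC101 origin, which depends on the plasmid-encoded Rep101 (RepA) protein and accounts for the low copy number. Selection is by kanamycin through the Tn5-derived neo (nptII) gene. An f1 origin is also present, which can support single-stranded DNA production. Several transcription terminators (rrnB T1 and T2, lambda t0) flank the functional units and insulate the reporter cassette from read-through transcription.

The payload is a 15 bp preferred binding site for the zinc-finger protein Zif268. It is cloned between NotI and EcoRI sites, both retained, and lies 10 bp upstream of the -35 box of the reporter promoter, which the feature table annotates as a lac promoter. This promoter drives the yeast HIS3 and URA3 coding sequences in tandem. These genes act here as bacterial selectable reporters rather than yeast markers. HIS3 expression allows positive selection for growth without histidine in a suitable auxotrophic host. URA3 offers uracil prototrophy or counterselection with 5-fluoroorotic acid.

In the B1H scheme, a DNA-binding domain fused to a subunit of RNA polymerase (the omega subunit, as the plasmid name suggests) binds the upstream site. This recruits polymerase to the promoter and activates the reporters. According to the record, the plasmid serves as a positive-control reporter to be paired with the expression plasmid pB1H2w2-zif268. It was deposited in connection with a study characterising Drosophila segmentation factors by one-hybrid selection.
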