Features (pLannotate 1.2.2; 13 found; start..end, strand, type, name):
     12..98      +  terminator     rrnB T1 terminator: Escherichia coli rrnB; transcription terminator T1 from the E. coli rrnB gene
    633..1583    -  CDS            Rep101: RepA protein needed for replication with the pSC101 origin; rep101
   1631..1853    -  rep_origin     pSC101 ori: low-copy replication origin that requires the Rep101 protein
   2345..2439    -  terminator     lambda t0 terminator: transcription terminator from phage lambda
   2473..3264    -  CDS            neo: KKA2_KLEPN - Also known as kan, nptII. Experimental evidence at protein level: Swiss-Prot protein existence level 1. Resistance to kanamycin, neomycin, paromomycin, ribostamycin, butirosin and gentamicin B. From Klebsiella pneumoniae.
   3296..3400    -  CDS            tnpA (fragment): TN5P_ECOLX - Also known as tnp. Experimental evidence at protein level: Swiss-Prot protein existence level 1. Mediates transposition of transposon Tn5 by a 'cut and paste' mechanism. First, the monomeric transposase binds the 19 bp inverted DNA repeats flanking the transposon. Then, dimerization of the DNA- bound transposase creates a synaptic DNA complex. After nicking of the first DNA strand, excision of the transposon proceeds through a series of intermediates. The transposase then mediates the insertion of the transposon at a new site by strand transfer. The activity of the wild- type tran
   3419..3505    +  terminator     rrnB T1 terminator: Escherichia coli rrnB; transcription terminator T1 from the E. coli rrnB gene
   3597..3624    +  terminator     rrnB T2 terminator: transcription terminator T2 from the E. coli rrnB gene
   3643..3687    +  promoter       AmpR promoter (fragment): bla
   3779..3809    +  promoter       lac promoter: promoter for the E. coli lac operon
   3850..4512    +  CDS            HIS3: imidazoleglycerol-phosphate dehydratase, required for histidine biosynthesis; S. cerevisiae HIS3; yeast auxotrophic marker
   4560..5363    +  CDS            URA3: orotidine-5'-phosphate decarboxylase, required for uracil biosynthesis; S. cerevisiae URA3; yeast auxotrophic marker, counterselectable with 5-fluoroorotic acid (5-FOA)
   5399..5827    -  rep_origin     f1 ori (sequence partly withheld): f1 bacteriophage origin of replication; arrow indicates direction of (+) strand synthesis
>Addgene plasmid #18046 | pH3U3-zif268 (omega) | depositor full sequence | sequence record 8787 | Author sequence
TCTAGAGGCATCAAATAAAACGAAAGGCTCAGTCGAAAGACTGGGCCTTTCGTTTTATCTGTTGTTTGTC
GGTGAACGCTCTCCTGAGTAGGACAAATCCGCCGCCCTAGACCTAGGGTACGGGTTTTGCTGCCCGCAAA
CGGGCTGTTCTGGTGTTGCTAGTTTGTTATCAGAATCGCAGATCCGGCTTCAGGTTTGCCGGCTGAAAGC
GCTATTTCTTCCAGAATTGCCATGATTTTTTCCCCACGGGAGGCGTCACTGGCTCCCGTGTTGTCGGCAG
CTTTGATTCGATAAGCAGCATCGCCTGTTTCAGGCTGTCTATGTGTGACTGTTGAGCTGTAACAAGTTGT
CTCAGGTGTTCAATTTCATGTTCTAGTTGCTTTGTTTTACTGGTTTCACCTGTTCTATTAGGTGTTACAT
GCTGTTCATCTGTTACATTGTCGATCTGTTCATGGTGAACAGCTTTAAATGCACCAAAAACTCGTAAAAG
CTCTGATGTATCTATCTTTTTTACACCGTTTTCATCTGTGCATATGGACAGTTTTCCCTTTGATATCTAA
CGGTGAACAGTTGTTCTACTTTTGTTTGTTAGTCTTGATGCTTCACTGATAGATACAAGAGCCATAAGAA
CCTCAGATCCTTCCGTATTTAGCCAGTATGTTCTCTAGTGTGGTTCGTTGTTTTTGCGTGAGCCATGAGA
ACGAACCATTGAGATCATGCTTACTTTGCATGTCACTCAAAAATTTTGCCTCAAAACTGGTGAGCTGAAT
TTTTGCAGTTAAAGCATCGTGTAGTGTTTTTCTTAGTCCGTTACGTAGGTAGGAATCTGATGTAATGGTT
GTTGGTATTTTGTCACCATTCATTTTTATCTGGTTGTTCTCAAGTTCGGTTACGAGATCCATTTGTCTAT
CTAGTTCAACTTGGAAAATCAACGTATCAGTCGGGCGGCCTCGCTTATCAACCACCAATTTCATATTGCT
GTAAGTGTTTAAATCTTTACTTATTGGTTTCAAAACCCATTGGTTAAGCCTTTTAAACTCATGGTAGTTA
TTTTCAAGCATTAACATGAACTTAAATTCATCAAGGCTAATCTCTATATTTGCCTTGTGAGTTTTCTTTT
GTGTTAGTTCTTTTAATAACCACTCATAAATCCTCATAGAGTATTTGTTTTCAAAAGACTTAACATGTTC
CAGATTATATTTTATGAATTTTTTTAACTGGAAAAGATAAGGCAATATCTCTTCACTAAAAACTAATTCT
AATTTTTCGCTTGAGAACTTGGCATAGTTTGTCCACTGGAAAATCTCAAAGCCTTTAACCAAAGGATTCC
TGATTTCCACAGTTCTCGTCATCAGCTCTCTGGTTGCTTTAGCTAATACACCATAAGCATTTTCCCTACT
GATGTTCATCATCTGAGCGTATTGGTTATAAGTGAACGATACCGTCCGTTCTTTCCTTGTAGGGTTTTCA
ATCGTGGGGTTGAGTAGTGCCACACAGCATAAAATTAGCTTGGTTTCATGCTCCGTTAAGTCATAGCGAC
TAATCGCTAGTTCATTTGCTTTGAAAACAACTAATTCAGACATACATCTCAATTGGTCTAGGTGATTTTA
ATCACTATACCAATTGAGATGGGCTAGTCAATGATAATTACTAGTCCTTTTCCTTTGAGTTGTGGGTATC
TGTAAATTCTGCTAGACCTTTGCTGGAAAACTTGTAAATTCTGCTAGACCCTCTGTAAATTCCGCTAGAC
CTTTGTGTGTTTTTTTTGTTTATATTCAAGTGGTTATAATTTATAGAATAAAGAAAGAATAAAAAAAGAT
AAAAAGAATAGATCCCAGCCCTGTGTATAACTCACTACTTTAGTCAGTTCCGCAGTATTACAAAAGGATG
TCGCAAACGCTGTTTGCTCCTCTACAAAACAGACCTTAAAACCCTAAAGGCTTAAGTAGCACCCTCGCAA
GCTCGGGCAAATCGCTGAATATTCCTTTTGTCTCCGACCATCAGGCACCTGAGTCGCTGTCTTTTTCGTG
ACATTCAGTTCGCTGCGCTCACGGCTCTGGCAGTGAATGGGGGTAAATGGCACTACAGGCGCCTTTTATG
GATTCATGCAAGGAAACTACCCATAATACAAGAAAAGCCCGTCACGGGCTTCTCAGGGCGTTTTATGGCG
GGTCTGCTATGTGGTGCTATCTGACTTTTTGCTGTTCAGCAGTTCCTGCCCTCTGATTTTCCAGTCTGAC
CACTTCGGATTATCCCGTGACAGGTCATTCAGACTGGCTAATGCACCCAGTAAGGCAGCGGTATCATCAA
CAGGCTTACCCGTCTTACTGTCCCTAGTGCTTGGATTCTCACCAATAAAAAACGCCCGGCGGCAACCGAG
CGTTCTGAACAAATCCAGATGGAGTTCTGAGGTCATTACTGGATCTATCAACAGGAGTCCAAGCGAGCTC
TCGAACCCCAGAGTCCCGCTCAGAAGAACTCGTCAAGAAGGCGATAGAAGGCGATGCGCTGCGAATCGGG
AGCGGCGATACCGTAAAGCACGAGGAAGCGGTCAGCCCATTCGCCGCCAAGCTCTTCAGCAATATCACGG
GTAGCCAACGCTATGTCCTGATAGCGGTCCGCCACACCCAGCCGGCCACAGTCGATGAATCCAGAAAAGC
GGCCATTTTCCACCATGATATTCGGCAAGCAGGCATCGCCATGGGTCACGACGAGATCCTCGCCGTCGGG
CATGCGCGCCTTGAGCCTGGCGAACAGTTCGGCTGGCGCGAGCCCCTGATGCTCTTCGTCCAGATCATCC
TGATCGACAAGACCGGCTTCCATCCGAGTACGTGCTCGCTCGATGCGATGTTTCGCTTGGTGGTCGAATG
GGCAGGTAGCCGGATCAAGCGTATGCAGCCGCCGCATTGCATCAGCCATGATGGATACTTTCTCGGCAGG
AGCAAGGTGAGATGACAGGAGATCCTGCCCCGGCACTTCGCCCAATAGCAGCCAGTCCCTTCCCGCTTCA
GTGACAACGTCGAGCACAGCTGCGCAAGGAACGCCCGTCGTGGCCAGCCACGATAGCCGCGCTGCCTCGT
CCTGCAGTTCATTCAGGGCACCGGACAGGTCGGTCTTGACAAAAAGAACCGGGCGCCCCTGCGCTGACAG
CCGGAACACGGCGGCATCAGAGCAGCCGATTGTCTGTTGTGCCCAGTCATAGCCGAATAGCCTCTCCACC
CAAGCGGCCGGAGAACCTGCGTGCAATCCATCTTGTTCAATCATGCGAAACGATCCTCATCCTGTCTCTT
GATCAGATCTTGATCCCCTGCGCCATCAGATCCTTGGCGGCAAGAAAGCCATCCAGTTTACTTTGCAGGG
CTTCCCAACCTTACCAGAGGGCGCCCCAGCTGGCAATTCCGACGTCACCGGTAGGCATCAAATAAAACGA
AAGGCTCAGTCGAAAGACTGGGCCTTTCGTTTTATCTGTTGTTTGTCGGTGAACGCTCTCCTGAGTAGGA
CAAATCCGCCGGGAGCGGATTTGAACGTTGCGAAGCAACGGCCCGGAGGGTGGCGGGCAGGACGCCCGCC
ATAAACTGCCAGGCATCAAATTAAGCAGAAGGCCATCCTGACGGATGGCCTTTTTGCGTTTCTACAAACT
CTTTTGTTTATTTTTCTAAATACATTCAAATATGTATCCGCTCATGACATTAACCTATAAAAATAGGCGT
ATCACGAGGCCCTTTCGTCTTCAAACGCGTGTACACCCGGGCGGCCGCTGCGTGGGCGGGACGAATTCTT
TACACTTTATGCTTCCGGCTCGTATGTTGTGTCGACCGAGCGGATAACAATTTCACACAGGAAACAGCTA
TGACAGAGCAGAAAGCCCTAGTAAAGCGTATTACAAATGAAACCAAGATTCAGATTGCGATCTCTTTAAA
GGGTGGTCCCCTAGCGATAGAGCACTCGATCTTCCCAGAAAAAGAGGCAGAAGCAGTAGCAGAACAGGCC
ACACAATCGCAAGTGATTAACGTCCACACAGGTATAGGGTTTCTGGACCATATGATACATGCTCTGGCCA
AGCATTCCGGCTGGTCGCTAATCGTTGAGTGCATTGGTGACTTACACATAGACGACCATCACACCACTGA
AGACTGCGGGATTGCTCTCGGTCAAGCTTTTAAAGAGGCCCTAGGGGCCGTGCGTGGAGTAAAAAGGTTT
GGATCAGGATTTGCGCCTTTGGATGAGGCACTTTCCAGAGCGGTGGTAGATCTTTCGAACAGGCCGTACG
CAGTTGTCGAACTTGGTTTGCAAAGGGAGAAAGTAGGAGATCTCTCTTGCGAGATGATCCCGCATTTTCT
TGAAAGCTTTGCAGAGGCTAGCAGAATTACCCTCCACGTTGATTGTCTGCGAGGCAAGAATGATCATCAC
CGTAGTGAGAGTGCGTTCAAGGCTCTTGCGGTTGCCATAAGAGAAGCCACCTCGCCCAATGGTACCAACG
ATGTTCCCTCCACCAAAGGTGTTCTTATGTAGTGACACCGATTATTTAAAGCTGCAGGGATCCCACACAG
GAAACAGCTATGTCGAAAGCTACATATAAGGAACGTGCTGCTACTCATCCTAGTCCTGTTGCTGCCAAGC
TATTTAATATCATGCACGAAAAGCAAACAAACTTGTGTGCTTCATTGGATGTTCGTACCACCAAGGAATT
ACTGGAGTTAGTTGAAGCATTAGGTCCCAAAATTTGTTTACTAAAAACACATGTGGATATCTTGACTGAT
TTTTCCATGGAGGGCACAGTTAAGCCGCTAAAGGCATTATCCGCCAAGTACAATTTTTTACTCTTCGAAG
ACAGAAAATTTGCTGACATTGGTAATACAGTCAAATTGCAGTACTCTGCGGGTGTATACAGAATAGCAGA
ATGGGCAGACATTACGAATGCACACGGTGTGGTGGGCCCAGGTATTGTTAGCGGTTTGAAGCAGGCGGCG
GAAGAAGTAACAAAGGAACCTAGAGGCCTTTTGATGTTAGCAGAATTGTCATGCAAGGGCTCCCTAGCTA
CTGGAGAATATACTAAGGGTACTGTTGACATTGCGAAGAGCGACAAAGATTTTGTTATCGGCTTTATTGC
TCAAAGAGACATGGGTGGAAGAGATGAAGGTTACGATTGGTTGATTATGACACCCGGTGTGGGTTTAGAT
GACAAGGGAGACGCATTGGGTCAACAGTATAGAACCGTGGATGATGTGGTCTCTACAGGATCTGACATTA
TTATTGTTGGAAGAGGACTATTTGCAAAGGGAAGGGATGCTAAGGTAGAGGGTGAACGTTACAGAAAAGC
AGGCTGGGAAGCATATTTGAGAAGATGCGGCCAGCAAAACTAACTCGAGCTAAATTGTAAGCGTTAATAT
TTTGTTAAAATTCGCGTTAAATTTTTGTTAAATCAGCTCATTTTTTAACCAATAGGCCGAAATCGGCAAA
ATCCCTTATAAATCAAAAGAATAGACCGAGATAGGGT
[37 nt withheld, positions 5498-5534]
AAAGAACGTGGACTCCAACGTCAAAGG
[49 nt withheld, positions 5562-5610]
T
[91 nt withheld, positions 5612-5702]
G
[124 nt withheld, positions 5704-5827]
C
