>Addgene plasmid #18046 | pH3U3-zif268 (omega) | addgene partial sequence | sequence record 23882 | M13_pUC_rev
CNAATNANGACAGAAGCCCTAGTAAGCGTATTACAAATGAAACCAAGATTCAGATTGCGATCTCTTTAAA
GGGTGGTCCCCTAGCGATAGAGCACTCGATCTTCCCAGAAAAAGAGGCAGAAGCAGTAGCAGAACAGGCC
ACACAATCGCAAGTGATTAACGTCCACACAGGTATAGGGTTTCTGGACCATATGATACATGCTCTGGCCA
AGCATTCCGGCTGGTCGCTAATCGTTGAGTGCATTGGTGACTTACACATAGACGACCATCACACCACTGA
AGACTGCGGGATTGCTCTCGGTCAAGCTTTTAAAGAGGCCCTAGGGGCCGTGCGTGGAGTAAAAAGGTTT
GGATCAGGATTTGCGCCTTTGGATGAGGCACTTTCCAGAGCGGTGGTAGATCTTTCGAACAGGCCGTACG
CAGTTGTCGAACTTGGTTTGCAAAGGGAGAAAGTAGGAGATCTCTCTTGCGAGATGATCCCGCATTTTCT
TGAAAGCTTTGCAGAGGCTAGCAGAATTACCCTCCACGTTGATTGTCTGCGAGGCAAGAATGATCATCAC
CGTAGTGAGAGTGCGTTCAAGGCTCTTGCGGTTGCCATAAGAGAAGCCACCTCGCCCAATGGTACCAACG
ATGTTCCCTCCACCAAAGGTGTTCTTATGTAGTGACACCGATTATTTAAAGCTGCAGGGATCCCACACAG
GAAACAGCTATGTCGAAAGCTACATATAAGGAACGTGCTGCTACTCATCCTAGTCCTGTTGCTGCCAAGC
TATTTAATATCATGCACGAAANGCAAACAAACTTGTGTGCTTCATTGGATGTNCGTACCNCNANGAATTA
